>Addgene plasmid #36438 | NHA-GW182 | addgene partial sequence | sequence record 47244 | LNCX 5'-AGCTCGTTTAGTGAACCGTCAGATC-3'
GCTAACGCAGTCAGTGCTTCTGACACAACAGTCTCGAACTTAAGCTGCAGTGACTCTCTTAAGGTAGCCT
TGCAGAAGTTGGTCGTGAGGCACTGGGCAGGTAAGTATCAAGGTTACAAGACAGGTTTAAGGAGACCAAT
AGAAACTGGGCTTGTCGAGACAGAGAAGACTCTTGCGTTTCTGATAGGCACCTATTGGTCTTACTGACAT
CCACTTTGCCTTTCTCTCCACAGGTGTCCACTCCCAGTTCAATTACAGCTCTTAAGGCTAGAGTACTTAA
TACGACTCACTATAGGCTAGCCACCATGGACGCACAAACACGACGACGTGAGCGTCGCGCTGAGAAACAA
GCTCAATGGAAAGCTGCAAACCCACCGCTCGAGGCTGCCCAAGCTTACACCATGGCCTACCCATATGATG
TTCCAGATTACGCTTCACTCGACGCGGATCCCGTCGAATTCACGCGTGGTACCTCTAGAGTCGACCCATC
AACAAGTTTGTACAAAAAAGCAGGCTCTTTAAAGGAACCAATTCAGTCGACTGGATCCGCCATGGATGCT
GATTCTGCCTCCAGTTCTGAATCAGAGAGAAACATCACTATCATGGCTTCAGGGAACACAGGTGGTGAAA
AAGATGGCCTTCGGAATAGCACTGGACTTGGTTCCCAAAACAAGTTTGTAGTTGGTAGCAGCAGCAATAA
TGTGGGCCATGGAAGTAGTACTGGGCCATGGGGTTTTTCCCATGGAGCCATAATAAGCACATGTCAG
