[The description below was written by a language model from this plasmid's Addgene catalogue record.]
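Description:
NHA-GW182 is a mammalian expression plasmid of about 10.6 kb that encodes human GW182, the short isoform of TNRC6A, with an N-terminal NHA tag. It is built on pCI-neo_NHA, a roughly 5.5 kb derivative of the pCI-neo backbone that supplies the tag upstream of the cloning site. It is propagated in E. coli under ampicillin selection. The record does not list the promoter, polyadenylation signal, origin of replication or any mammalian selection marker. These elements can only be presumed to follow the parental backbone, and no feature table is available to confirm them. A T7 primer is listed for sequencing from the 5′ side of the insert.

The insert is about 5.1 kb, was introduced by Gateway recombination, and corresponds to amino acids 254–1962 of the TNRC6A reference protein. According to the depositor, this is not an engineered truncation. It is the natural GW182 isoform, which overlaps the long TNRC6A form but lacks that form's additional N-terminal ~254 residues. The record does not define the NHA tag. In this type of construct the name commonly denotes a lambda N peptide joined to an HA epitope. Such a tag allows the fusion protein to be tethered to reporter mRNAs carrying BoxB hairpins and to be detected with anti-HA antibodies.

The associated publication maps the GW182 domains involved in translational silencing. The plasmid is therefore suited to expressing tagged GW182 in cultured mammalian cells to study its role in miRNA-associated repression, probably as the full-length reference alongside domain fragments.
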