Addgene plasmid #36438: NHA-GW182
Depositing lab: Edward Chan. Depositing organization: University of Florida. Publication: Divergent GW182 functional domains in the regulation of translational silencing. Yao B, Li S, Jung HM, Lian SL, Abadal GX, Han F, Fritzler MJ, Chan EK. Nucleic Acids Res. 2011 Apr;39(7):2534-47. Epub 2010 Dec 2. 10.1093/nar/gkq1099 PubMed 21131274.
Backbone
  Vector backbone: pCl-neo_NHA
  Backbone size w/o insert (bp): 5500
  Total vector size (bp): 10624
  Vector type: Mammalian Expression
Growth in bacteria
  Bacterial resistance: Ampicillin, 100 μg/mL
  Growth temperature: 37°C
  Growth strain: DH5alpha
  Copy number: Unknown
Gene/Insert
  Gene/Insert name: TNRC6A (alt name: GW182)
  Species: H. sapiens (human)
  Insert size (bp): 5124
  Mutation: aa 254-1962 only
  Entrez Gene: TNRC6A (a.k.a. CAGH26, FAME6, GW1, GW182, TNRC6)
  Tag / fusion protein: NHA (N terminal on backbone)
  Cloning method: Gateway Cloning
  Sequencing primers: 5′ T7
Terms and licenses: Academic/Nonprofit Terms; Industry Terms: Not Available to Industry
Depositor comments: From depositor: "GW182 is a short isoform of TNRC6A. The NCBI only has TNRC6A long form sequence, which is overlapping with GW182 with additional 254 aa on N-terminal." See following PMID: 19056672
How to cite: NHA-GW182 was a gift from Edward Chan (Addgene plasmid # 36438 ; http://n2t.net/addgene:36438 ; RRID:Addgene_36438)
